>Addgene plasmid #117130 | pJet1.2 ftsY | addgene full sequence | sequence record 226939 | Addgene NGS Result
GCCCCTGCAGCCGAATTATATTATTTTTGCCAAATAATTTTTAACAAAAGCTCTGAAGTCTTCTTCATTT
AAATTCTTAGATGATACTTCATCTGGAAAATTGTCCCAATTAGTAGCATCACGCTGTGAGTAAGTTCTAA
ACCATTTTTTTATTGTTGTATTATCTCTAATCTTACTACTCGATGAGTTTTCGGTATTATCTCTATTTTT
AACTTGGAGCAGGTTCCATTCATTGTTTTTTTCATCATAGTGAATAAAATCAACTGCTTTAACACTTGTG
CCTGAACACCATATCCATCCGGCGTAATACGACTCACTATAGGGAGAGCGGCCGCCAGATCTTCCGGATG
GCTCGAGTTTTTCAGCAAGATGGTCTCACCTGCGAGGAAAGAGGTTAAAAGATGAGCTTTTTTAAAAAAT
TAAAAGAGAAAATCACAAAACAGACAGATTCCGTATCTGAAAAGTTTAAGGATGGCCTTGAAAAAACAAG
AAACTCCTTTCAAAACAAAGTGAATGATCTTGTATCCCGTTACCGTAAAGTGGATGAGGATTTCTTCGAA
GAGCTTGAAGAGGTTCTTATCAGCGCGGATGTCGGTTTTACAACCGTTATGGAATTAATAGATGAGCTGA
AAAAAGAAGTCAAACGCAGAAATATTCAAGATCCAAAGGAAGTCCAGTCAGTGATTTCTGAGAAACTGGT
CGAGATTTATAACAGCGGAGATGAGCAAATTTCAGAACTGAACATCCAGGATGGGCGTTTAAACGTAATC
CTTCTGGTAGGTGTAAACGGCGTCGGGAAAACAACAACGATCGGAAAGCTTGCTCATAAAATGAAACAAG
AAGGAAAATCTGTTGTACTTGCCGCCGGAGACACTTTTAGAGCGGGAGCCATTGAACAGCTGGAAGTATG
GGGAGAGCGTACAGGAGTGCCTGTCATTAAGCAGACGGCAGGAAGCGATCCGGCGGCTGTCATCTACGAT
GCTGTTCATGCTGCGAAAGCAAGAAATGCCGATGTATTAATTTGTGATACGGCAGGGCGTCTCCAAAACA
AAGTAAATCTCATGAAAGAGCTTGAAAAAGTAAAACGTGTTATCGAAAGAGAAGTTCCTGAAGCTCCGCA
TGAGGTGCTGCTTGCCCTTGATGCCACGACCGGCCAAAATGCAATGGCTCAGGCAAAAGAATTCTCTAAA
GCAACAAATGTTACCGGCATTGCTTTAACGAAGCTTGACGGTACGGCAAAAGGCGGTATCGTCCTTGCGA
TTCGCAACGAGCTTCACATCCCGGTTAAACTAGTCGGTTTAGGAGAAAAAGTTGATGACCTTCAGGAATT
TGATCCAGAATCCTATGTGTACGGACTCTTTTCAGATTTAGTGGAAAAAGCCGACGATTAAGAAAAAGGC
CCCAACATCTTGGGGCCTTTTTCTTTTTTATCTTCTTACTTGATAACCCTAAAGTTATGGAAATAAGACT
AATAGGAGACCATCTTTCTAGAAGATCTCCTACAATATTCTCAGCTGCCATGGAAAATCGATGTTCTTCT
TTTATTCTCTCAAGATTTTCAGGCTGTATATTAAAACTTATATTAAGAACTATGCTAACCACCTCATCAG
GAACCGTTGTAGGTGGCGTGGGTTTTCTTGGCAATCGACTCTCATGAAAACTACGAGCTAAATATTCAAT
ATGTTCCTCTTGACCAACTTTATTCTGCATTTTTTTTGAACGAGGTTTAGAGCAAGCTTCAGGAAACTGA
GACAGGAATTTTATTAAAAATTTAAATTTTGAAGAAAGTTCAGGGTTAATAGCATCCATTTTTTGCTTTG
CAAGTTCCTCAGCATTCTTAACAAAAGACGTCTCTTTTGACATGTTTAAAGTTTAAACCTCCTGTGTGAA
ATTATTATCCGCTCATAATTCCACACATTATACGAGCCGGAAGCATAAAGTGTAAAGCCTGGGGTGCCTA
ATGAGTGAGCTAACTCACATTAATTGCGTTGCGCTCACTGCCAATTGCTTTCCAGTCGGGAAACCTGTCG
TGCCAGCTGCATTAATGAATCGGCCAACGCGCGGGGAGAGGCGGTTTGCGTATTGGGCGCTCTTCCGCTT
CCTCGCTCACTGACTCGCTGCGCTCGGTCGTTCGGCTGCGGCGAGCGGTATCAGCTCACTCAAAGGCGGT
AATACGGTTATCCACAGAATCAGGGGATAACGCAGGAAAGAACATGTGAGCAAAAGGCCAGCAAAAGGCC
AGGAACCGTAAAAAGGCCGCGTTGCTGGCGTTTTTCCATAGGCTCCGCCCCCCTGACGAGCATCACAAAA
ATCGACGCTCAAGTCAGAGGTGGCGAAACCCGACAGGACTATAAAGATACCAGGCGTTTCCCCCTGGAAG
CTCCCTCGTGCGCTCTCCTGTTCCGACCCTGCCGCTTACCGGATACCTGTCCGCCTTTCTCCCTTCGGGA
AGCGTGGCGCTTTCTCATAGCTCACGCTGTAGGTATCTCAGTTCGGTGTAGGTCGTTCGCTCCAAGCTGG
GCTGTGTGCACGAACCCCCCGTTCAGCCCGACCGCTGCGCCTTATCCGGTAACTATCGTCTTGAGTCCAA
CCCGGTAAGACACGACTTATCGCCACTGGCAGCAGCCACTGGTAACAGGATTAGCAGAGCGAGGTATGTA
GGCGGTGCTACAGAGTTCTTGAAGTGGTGGCCTAACTACGGCTACACTAGAAGAACAGTATTTGGTATCT
GCGCTCTGCTGAAGCCAGTTACCTTCGGAAAAAGAGTTGGTAGCTCTTGATCCGGCAAACAAACCACCGC
TGGTAGCGGTGGTTTTTTTGTTTGCAAGCAGCAGATTACGCGCAGAAAAAAAGGATCTCAAGAAGATCCT
TTGATCTTTTCTACGGGGTCTGACGCTCAGTGGAACGAAAACTCACGTTAAGGGATTTTGGTCATGAGAT
TATCAAAAAGGATCTTCACCTAGATCCTTTTAAATTAAAAATGAAGTTTTAAATCAATCTAAAGTATATA
TGAGTAAACTTGGTCTGACAGTTACCAATGCTTAATCAGTGAGGCACCTATCTCAGCGATCTGTCTATTT
CGTTCATCCATAGTTGCCTGACTCCCCGTCGTGTAGATAACTACGATACGGGAGGGCTTACCATCTGGCC
CCAGTGCTGCAATGATACCGCGAGACCCACGCTCACCGGCTCCAGATTTATCAGCAATAAACCAGCCAGC
CGGAAGGGCCGAGCGCAGAAGTGGTCCTGCAACTTTATCCGCCTCCATCCAGTCTATTAATTGTTGCCGG
GAAGCTAGAGTAAGTAGTTCGCCAGTTAATAGTTTGCGCAACGTTGTTGCCATTGCTACAGGCATCGTGG
TGTCACGCTCGTCGTTTGGTATGGCTTCATTCAGCTCCGGTTCCCAACGATCAAGGCGAGTTACATGATC
CCCCATGTTGTGCAAAAAAGCGGTTAGCTCCTTCGGTCCTCCGATCGTTGTCAGAAGTAAGTTGGCCGCA
GTGTTATCACTCATGGTTATGGCAGCACTGCATAATTCTCTTACTGTCATGCCATCCGTAAGATGCTTTT
CTGTGACTGGTGAGTACTCAACCAAGTCATTCTGAGAATAGTGTATGCGGCGACCGAGTTGCTCTTGCCC
GGCGTCAATACGGGATAATACCGCGCCACATAGCAGAACTTTAAAAGTGCTCATCATTGGAAAACGTTCT
TCGGGGCGAAAACTCTCAAGGATCTTACCGCTGTTGAGATCCAGTTCGATGTAACCCACTCGTGCACCCA
ACTGATCTTCAGCATCTTTTACTTTCACCAGCGTTTCTGGGTGAGCAAAAACAGGAAGGCAAAATGCCGC
AAAAAAGGGAATAAGGGCGACACGGAAATGTTGAATACTCATACTCTTCCTTTTTCAATATTATTGAAGC
ATTTATCAGGGTTATTGTCTCATGAGCGGATACATATTTGAATGTATTTAGAAAAATAAACAAATAGGGG
TTCCGCGCACATTTCCCCGAAAAGTGCCACCTGACGTCTAAGAAACCATTATTATCATGACATTAACCTA
TAAAAATAGGCGTATCACGAGGCC
Features (pLannotate 1.2.2; 8 found; start..end, strand, type, name):
    305..323     +  promoter       T7 promoter: promoter for bacteriophage T7 RNA polymerase
    402..1388    +  CDS            ftsY: FTSY_BACSU - Also known as srb. Experimental evidence at protein level: Swiss-Prot protein existence level 1. Involved in targeting and insertion of nascent membrane proteins into the cytoplasmic membrane. Acts as a receptor for the complex formed by the signal recognition particle (SRP) and the ribosome-nascent chain (RNC). From Bacillus subtilis (strain 168).
   1916..1946    -  promoter       lac UV5 promoter: E. coli lac promoter with an "up" mutation
   1961..1982    -  protein_bind   CAP binding site: CAP binding activates transcription in the presence of cAMP. E. coli catabolite activator protein
   2007..2090    -  CDS            lacI (fragment): lac repressor; lacI; The lac repressor binds to the lac operator to inhibit transcription in E. coli. This inhibition can be relieved by adding lactose or isopropyl-β-D-thiogalactopyranoside (IPTG).
   2273..2861    -  rep_origin     ori: high-copy-number ColE1/pMB1/pBR322/pUC origin of replication
   3032..3892    -  CDS            AmpR: β-lactamase; bla; confers resistance to ampicillin, carbenicillin, and related antibiotics
   3893..3997    -  promoter       AmpR promoter: bla
