[The description below was written by a language model from this plasmid's Addgene catalogue record and pLannotate feature annotations shown in this document.]
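Description:
pJet1.2 ftsY is a 4,084 bp Golden Gate donor plasmid built on the commercial pJet1.2 cloning backbone (2,974 bp) and intended as one module in a gene-targeting system for Bacillus subtilis. It is maintained in E. coli as a high-copy plasmid through a ColE1/pUC-type origin and selected with ampicillin via the β-lactamase gene and its native bla promoter. The remaining annotated backbone elements are standard pJet1.2 features: a T7 promoter just upstream of the insertion site, and a lac UV5 promoter, CAP binding site and short lacI fragment on the opposite strand. These are not described as having any role in the plasmid's function as a donor.

The payload is a roughly 1.1 kb B. subtilis fragment carrying ftsY, which encodes the signal recognition particle docking protein that receives SRP–ribosome–nascent chain complexes for membrane protein insertion. The annotated coding sequence spans 987 bp, so the cassette includes some flanking sequence. The record does not state which promoter, if any, drives ftsY within the cassette, and the cloning method is listed as unknown. According to the depositor, the fragment corresponds to the ftsY cassette of the smc locus, described as lying upstream of the smc gene. BsaI digestion releases it with two defined four-base overhangs that set its position and orientation in a multi-part assembly. In this context ftsY most plausibly acts as a flanking genomic module rather than an expression payload, being combined with other donor fragments to build constructs for allelic replacement at the smc locus. This fits the associated work on high-throughput allelic replacement screening in B. subtilis.
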