Addgene plasmid #117130: pJet1.2 ftsY
Purpose: FtsY gene cassette
Depositing lab: Stephan Gruber. Depositing organization: Universite de Lausanne (UNIL). Publication: High-Throughput Allelic Replacement Screening in Bacillus subtilis. Diebold-Durand ML, Burmann F, Gruber S. Methods Mol Biol. 2019;2004:49-61. doi: 10.1007/978-1-4939-9520-2_5. PubMed 31147909.
Backbone
  Vector backbone: pJet1.2
  Backbone manufacturer: Thermo scientific
  Backbone size w/o insert (bp): 2974
  Total vector size (bp): 4084
  Vector type: Golden gate donor vector for gene targeting in Bacillus subtilis
Growth in bacteria
  Bacterial resistance: Ampicillin, 100 μg/mL
  Growth temperature: 37°C
  Growth strain: DH5alpha
  Copy number: High Copy
Gene/Insert
  Gene/Insert name: ftsY (alt name: signal recognition particle-docking protein FtsY)
  Species: Bacillus subtilis
  Insert size (bp): 1110
  Cloning method: Unknown
  Sequencing primers: 5′ CGACTCACTATAGGGAGAGCGGC; 3′ AAGAACATCGATTTTCCATGGCAG
Terms and licenses: Academic/Nonprofit Terms; Industry Terms: Not Available to Industry
Depositor comments: Donor vector for Golden gate assembly reactions that encodes the ftsY gene cassette upstream of the smc gene from Bacillus subtilis. Overhangs generated upon BsaI cleavage : CCTG (R1) and AATA (Rup). (Gruber lab reference pSG849)
How to cite: pJet1.2 ftsY was a gift from Stephan Gruber (Addgene plasmid # 117130 ; http://n2t.net/addgene:117130 ; RRID:Addgene_117130)
